Addgene plasmid #54252: mEmerald-Sequestosome1-N-18
Purpose: Localization: Membrane Scaffold, Excitation: 487, Emission: 509
Depositing lab: Michael Davidson.
Backbone
  Vector backbone: mEmerald-N1
  Backbone size w/o insert (bp): 4750
  Vector type: Mammalian Expression
  Selectable markers: Neomycin (select with G418)
Growth in bacteria
  Bacterial resistance: Kanamycin, 50 μg/mL
  Growth temperature: 37°C
  Growth strain: DH5alpha
  Copy number: High Copy
Gene/Insert
  Gene/Insert name: Sequestosome1 (alt name: NM_003900.4)
  Species: H. sapiens (human)
  Entrez Gene: SQSTM1 (a.k.a. A170, DMRV, EBIAP, FTDALS3, NADGP, OSIL, PDB3, ZIP3, p60, p62, p62B)
  Promoter: CMV
  Tag / fusion protein: mEmerald (C terminal on backbone)
  Cloning method: Unknown
  Sequencing primers: 5′ CMV-F; 3′ SV40pA-R
Terms and licenses: Academic/Nonprofit Terms; Industry Terms
Depositor comments: . Excitation = 487; Emission = 509. Localization data: Membrane Scaffold
How to cite: mEmerald-Sequestosome1-N-18 was a gift from Michael Davidson (Addgene plasmid # 54252 ; http://n2t.net/addgene:54252 ; RRID:Addgene_54252)
