[The description below was written by a language model from this plasmid's Addgene catalogue record.]
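Description:
mEmerald-Sequestosome1-N-18 is a mammalian expression plasmid built on the mEmerald-N1 backbone (about 4.75 kb without insert), an N1-style fluorescent protein fusion vector. It carries the human sequestosome 1 coding sequence (SQSTM1, also known as p62) placed under control of the CMV promoter, which drives strong constitutive transcription in most mammalian cell lines. The insert sits upstream of the backbone-encoded mEmerald, so the fluorescent protein is fused to the C terminus of sequestosome 1. The "N-18" in the name probably refers to the linker joining the two proteins, but the record does not state this explicitly, and the cloning method is listed as unknown. The use of an SV40 polyA reverse sequencing primer indicates that an SV40 polyadenylation signal follows the fusion cassette.

The plasmid is propagated in E. coli as a high-copy construct under kanamycin selection, and it provides a neomycin resistance marker so that stably transfected mammalian cells can be selected with G418. mEmerald is a bright green GFP derivative, recorded here with excitation at 487 nm and emission at 509 nm. The depositor catalogues the construct as a localization marker under the category "membrane scaffold," so its intended use is live- or fixed-cell fluorescence imaging of the distribution of sequestosome 1. As p62 is a well-known scaffold and adaptor protein associated with selective autophagy and ubiquitin-containing aggregates, the fusion is also suited to visualizing such structures, although the record itself specifies no application beyond localization. No annotated feature table was supplied, so details such as the replication origin are not documented here.
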