>Addgene plasmid #54252 | mEmerald-Sequestosome1-N-18 | depositor partial sequence | sequence record 84396 | insert sequence
ACCCTTGCTAGGTGACGTCAGATCCGCTAGCGCCACCATGGCCATGTCCTACGTGAAGGATGACATCTTC
CGAATCTACATTAAAGAGAAAAAAGAGTGCCGGCGGGACCACCGCCCACCGTGTGCTCAGGAGGCGCCCC
GCAACATGGTGCACCCCAATGTGATCTGCGATGGCTGCAATGGGCCTGTGGTAGGAACCCGCTACAAGTG
CAGCGTCTGCCCAGACTACGACTTGTGTAGCGTCTGCGAGGGAAAGGGCTTGCACCGGGGGCACACCAAG
CTCGCATTCCCCAGCCCCTTCGGGCACCTGTCTGAGGGCTTCTCGCACAGCCGCTGGCTCCGGAAGGTGA
AACACGGACACTTCGGGTGGCCAGGATGGGAAATGGGTCCACCAGGAAACTGGAGCCCACGTCCTCCTCG
TGCAGGGGAGGCCCGCCCTGGCCCCACGGCAGAATCAGCTTCTGGTCCATCGGAGGATCCGAGTGTGAAT
TTCCTGAAGAACGTTGGGGAGAGTGTGGCAGCTGCCCTTAGCCCTCTGGGCATTGAAGTTGATATCGATG
TGGAGCACGGAGGGAAAAGAAGCCGCCTGACCCCCGTCTCTCCAGAGAGTTCCAGCACAGAGGAGAAGAG
CAGCTCACAGCCAAGCAGCTGCTGCTCTGATCCCAGCAAGCCGGGTGGGAATGTTGAGGGCGCCACGCAG
TCTCTGGCGGAGCAGATGAGAAAGATCGCCTTGGAGTCCGAGGGGCGCCCTGAGGAACAGATGGAGTCGG
ATAACTGTTCAGGAGGAGATGATGACTGGACCCATCTGTCTTCAAAAGAAGTGGACCCGTCTACAGGTGA
ACTCCAGTCCCTACAGATGCCAGAATCCGAAGGGCCAAGCTCTCTGGACCCCTCCCAGGAGGGACCCACA
GGGCTGAAGGAAGCTGCCTTGTACCCACATCTCCCGCCAGAGGCTGACCCGCGGCTGATTGAGTCCCTCT
CCCAGATGCTGTCCATGGGCTTCTCTGATGAAGGCGGCTGGCTCACCAGGCTCCTGCAGACCAAGAACTA
TGACATCGGAGCGGCTCTGGACACCATCCAGTATTCAAAGCATCCCCCGCCGTTGAGCAGCGGTGGAGCA
AGCGCAGCCAGTGGTAGCGCAGCGGGACCGGTCGCCACCATGGTGAGCAAGGGCGAGGAGCTGTTCACCG
GGGTGGTGCCCATCCTGGTCGAGCTGGACGGCGACGTAAACGGCCACAAGTTCAGCGTGTCCGGCGAGGG
CGAGGGCGATGCCACCTACGGCAAGCTGACCCTGAAGTTCATCTGCACCACCGGCAAGCTGCCCGTGCCC
TGGCCCACCCTCGTGACCACCTTGACCTACGGCGTGCAGTGCTTCGCCCGCTACCCCGACCACATGAAGC
AGCACGACTTCTTCAAGTCCGCCATGCCCGAAGGCTACGTCCAGGAGCGCACCATCTTCTTCAAGGACGA
CGGCAACTACAAGACCCGCGCCGAGGTGAAGTTCGAGGGCGACACCCTGGTGAACCGCATCGAGCTGAAG
GGCATCGACTTCAAGGAGGACGGCAACATCCTGGGGCACAAGCTGGAGTACAACTACAACAGCCACAAGG
TCTATATCACCGCCGACAAGCAGAAGAACGGCATCAAGGTGAACTTCAAGACCCGCCACAACATCGAGGA
CGGCAGCGTGCAGCTCGCCGACCACTACCAGCAGAACACCCCCATCGGCGACGGCCCCGTGCTGCTGCCC
GACAACCACTACCTGAGCACCCAGTCCAAGCTGAGCAAAGACCCCAACGAGAAGCGCGATCACATGGTCC
TGCTGGAGTTCGTGACCGCCGCCGGGATCACTCTCGGCATGGACGAGCTGTACAAGTAAGCGGCCGCGAC
TCTAGATCATAATCAGCCATACCACATTGTAGAAGAATTGGC
