>Addgene plasmid #54252 | mEmerald-Sequestosome1-N-18 | addgene partial sequence | sequence record 92676 | EGFP-N 5'-CGTCGCCGTCCAGCTCGACCAG-3'
CCTTGCTCACCATGGTGGCGACCGGTCCCGCTGCGCTACCACTGGCTGCGCTTGCTCCACCGCTGCTCAA
CGGCGGGGGATGCTTTGAATACTGGATGGTGTCCAGAGCCGCTCCGATGTCATAGTTCTTGGTCTGCAGG
AGCCTGGTGAGCCAGCCGCCTTCATCAGAGAAGCCCATGGACAGCATCTGGGAGAGGGACTCAATCAGCC
GCGGGTCAGCCTCTGGCGGGAGATGTGGGTACAAGGCAGCTTCCTTCAGCCCTGTGGGTCCCTCCTGGGA
GGGGTCCAGAGAGCTTGGCCCTTCGGATTCTGGCATCTGTAGGGACTGGAGTTCACCTGTAGACGGGTCC
ACTTCTTTTGAAGACAGATGGGTCCAGTCATCATCTCCTCCTGAACAGTTATCCGACTCCATCTGTTCCT
CAGGGCGCCCCTCGGACTCCAAGGCGATCTTTCTCATCTGCTCCGCCAGAGACTGCGTGGCGCCCTCAAC
ATTCCCACCCGGCTTGCTGGGATCAGAGCAGCAGCTGCTTGGCTGTGAGCTGCTCTTCTCCTCTGTGCTG
GAACTCTCTGGAGAGACGGGGGTCAGGCGGCTTCTTTTCCCTCCGTGCTCCACATCGATATCAACTTCAA
TGCCCAGAGGGCTAAGGGCAGCTGCCACACTCTCCCCAACGTTCTTCAGGAAATTCACACTCGGATCCTC
CGATGGACCAGAAGCTGATTCTGCCGTGGGGCCAGGGCGGGCCTCCCCTGCACGAGGAGGACGTGGGCTC
CAGTTTCCTGGTGGACCCATTTCCCATCCTGGCCACCCGAAGTGTCCGTGTTTCACCTTCCGGAGCCAGC
GGCTGTGCGAGAAGCC
